>Addgene plasmid #121257 | pUC57-Kan_BR32_00133701 | depositor full sequence | sequence record 231322 | pUC57-Kan_BR32_00133701 sequence 2932 bps
TCGCGCGTTTCGGTGATGACGGTGAAAACCTCTGACACATGCAGCTCCCGGAGACGGTCACAGCTTGTCT
GTAAGCGGATGCCGGGAGCAGACAAGCCCGTCAGGGCGCGTCAGCGGGTGTTGGCGGGTGTCGGGGCTGG
CTTAACTATGCGGCATCAGAGCAGATTGTACTGAGAGTGCACCATATGCGGTGTGAAATACCGCACAGAT
GCGTAAGGAGAAAATACCGCATCAGGCGCCATTCGCCATTCAGGCTGCGCAACTGTTGGGAAGGGCGATC
GGTGCGGGCCTCTTCGCTATTACGCCAGCTGGCGAAAGGGGGATGTGCTGCAAGGCGATTAAGTTGGGTA
ACGCCAGGGTTTTCCCAGTCACGACGTTGTAAAACGACGGCCAGTGAATTGACGCGTATTGGGATGGAAC
TTGGTCTCTAATGGGTCCAAGATATATTCCACATCCAGAATGTGAAGTTACTATTATGAAACCAGGTACT
CCATCTCCAAGATCTCCATATACTTTGCCAGAAGAATATGAAAGAGGTTATGGTCCAGGTGATTCTAAAA
CTAAAATTAAAGTTGGTAAATTTTTTTGTGTTGCTGATTCTCATTGTACTCCAAATTGTGGTAGATTGCC
AAATGAAAATTGGTATGCTGATGGTGCTGAAGCTCCAAGATGTGAAGATGGTTTGGCTTCTATTTATAAT
TGAGCTTAGAGACCAAGTTCCATCCCAATGGCGCGCCGAGCTTGGCTCGAGCATGGTCATAGCTGTTTCC
TGTGTGAAATTGTTATCCGCTCACAATTCCACACAACATACGAGCCGGAAGCATAAAGTGTAAAGCCTGG
GGTGCCTAATGAGTGAGCTAACTCACATTAATTGCGTTGCGCTCACTGCCCGCTTTCCAGTCGGGAAACC
TGTCGTGCCAGCTGCATTAATGAATCGGCCAACGCGCGGGGAGAGGCGGTTTGCGTATTGGGCGCTCTTC
CGCTTCCTCGCTCACTGACTCGCTGCGCTCGGTCGTTCGGCTGCGGCGAGCGGTATCAGCTCACTCAAAG
GCGGTAATACGGTTATCCACAGAATCAGGGGATAACGCAGGAAAGAACATGTGAGCAAAAGGCCAGCAAA
AGGCCAGGAACCGTAAAAAGGCCGCGTTGCTGGCGTTTTTCCATAGGCTCCGCCCCCCTGACGAGCATCA
CAAAAATCGACGCTCAAGTCAGAGGTGGCGAAACCCGACAGGACTATAAAGATACCAGGCGTTTCCCCCT
GGAAGCTCCCTCGTGCGCTCTCCTGTTCCGACCCTGCCGCTTACCGGATACCTGTCCGCCTTTCTCCCTT
CGGGAAGCGTGGCGCTTTCTCATAGCTCACGCTGTAGGTATCTCAGTTCGGTGTAGGTCGTTCGCTCCAA
GCTGGGCTGTGTGCACGAACCCCCCGTTCAGCCCGACCGCTGCGCCTTATCCGGTAACTATCGTCTTGAG
TCCAACCCGGTAAGACACGACTTATCGCCACTGGCAGCAGCCACTGGTAACAGGATTAGCAGAGCGAGGT
ATGTAGGCGGTGCTACAGAGTTCTTGAAGTGGTGGCCTAACTACGGCTACACTAGAAGAACAGTATTTGG
TATCTGCGCTCTGCTGAAGCCAGTTACCTTCGGAAAAAGAGTTGGTAGCTCTTGATCCGGCAAACAAACC
ACCGCTGGTAGCGGTGGTTTTTTTGTTTGCAAGCAGCAGATTACGCGCAGAAAAAAAGGATCTCAAGAAG
ATCCTTTGATCTTTTCTACGGGGTCTGACGCTCAGTGGAACGAAAACTCACGTTAAGGGATTTTGGTCAT
GAGATTATCAAAAAGGATCTTCACCTAGATCCTTTTAAATTAAAAATGAAGTTTTAAATCAATCTAAAGT
ATATATGAGTAAACTTGGTCTGACAGTTAGAAAAACTCATCGAGCATCAAATGAAACTGCAATTTATTCA
TATCAGGATTATCAATACCATATTTTTGAAAAAGCCGTTTCTGTAATGAAGGAGAAAACTCACCGAGGCA
GTTCCATAGGATGGCAAGATCCTGGTATCGGTCTGCGATTCCGACTCGTCCAACATCAATACAACCTATT
AATTTCCCCTCGTCAAAAATAAGGTTATCAAGTGAGAAATCACCATGAGTGACGACTGAATCCGGTGAGA
ATGGCAAAAGTTTATGCATTTCTTTCCAGACTTGTTCAACAGGCCAGCCATTACGCTCGTCATCAAAATC
ACTCGCATCAACCAAACCGTTATTCATTCGTGATTGCGCCTGAGCGAGACGAAATACGCGATCGCTGTTA
AAAGGACAATTACAAACAGGAATCGAATGCAACCGGCGCAGGAACACTGCCAGCGCATCAACAATATTTT
CACCTGAATCAGGATATTCTTCTAATACCTGGAATGCTGTTTTCCCAGGGATCGCAGTGGTGAGTAACCA
TGCATCATCAGGAGTACGGATAAAATGCTTGATGGTCGGAAGAGGCATAAATTCCGTCAGCCAGTTTAGT
CTGACCATCTCATCTGTAACATCATTGGCAACGCTACCTTTGCCATGTTTCAGAAACAACTCTGGCGCAT
CGGGCTTCCCATACAATCGATAGATTGTCGCACCTGATTGCCCGACATTATCGCGAGCCCATTTATACCC
ATATAAATCAGCATCCATGTTGGAATTTAATCGCGGCCTAGAGCAAGACGTTTCCCGTTGAATATGGCTC
ATACTCTTCCTTTTTCAATATTATTGAAGCATTTATCAGGGTTATTGTCTCATGAGCGGATACATATTTG
AATGTATTTAGAAAAATAAACAAATAGGGGTTCCGCGCACATTTCCCCGAAAAGTGCCACCTGACGTCTA
AGAAACCATTATTATCATGACATTAACCTATAAAAATAGGCGTATCACGAGGCCCTTTCGTC
Features (pLannotate 1.2.2; 10 found; start..end, strand, type, name):
    137..236     +  misc_feature   bom (fragment): basis of mobility region from pBR322
    242..399     -  CDS            lacZα (fragment): LacZα fragment of β-galactosidase; lacZ fragment
    780..796     -  protein_bind   lac operator: The lac repressor binds to the lac operator to inhibit transcription in E. coli. This inhibition can be relieved by adding lactose or isopropyl-β-D-thiogalactopyranoside (IPTG). lac repressor encoded by lacI
    804..834     -  promoter       lac promoter: promoter for the E. coli lac operon
    849..870     -  protein_bind   CAP binding site: CAP binding activates transcription in the presence of cAMP. E. coli catabolite activator protein
    883..975     -  CDS            lacI (fragment): lac repressor; lacI; The lac repressor binds to the lac operator to inhibit transcription in E. coli. This inhibition can be relieved by adding lactose or isopropyl-β-D-thiogalactopyranoside (IPTG).
   1158..1746    -  rep_origin     ori: high-copy-number ColE1/pMB1/pBR322/pUC origin of replication
   1917..2732    -  CDS            KanR: aminoglycoside phosphotransferase; aph(3')-Ia; confers resistance to kanamycin in bacteria or G418 (Geneticin®) in eukaryotes
   2733..2837    -  promoter       AmpR promoter: bla
   2932..35      +  CDS            rop (fragment) (across the origin): Rop protein, which maintains plasmids at low copy number; rop
