[The description below was written by a language model from this plasmid's Addgene catalogue record and pLannotate feature annotations shown in this document.]
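Description:
pUC57-Kan_BR32_00133701 is a small, high-copy E. coli cloning plasmid that serves as a Level 0 Golden Gate module, carrying a sequence designated BR32_00133701 from the fungus Magnaporthe oryzae. The species appears in the record's mutation field rather than in a dedicated species field. The backbone is pUC57-Kan (2,626 bp without insert), and the full deposited sequence is 2,932 nt, which implies an insert of roughly 300 bp. The plasmid replicates from a pUC/ColE1-type origin. Selection is by kanamycin, through an aph(3')-Ia aminoglycoside phosphotransferase gene annotated as being driven by the bla (AmpR) promoter. Short remnants of bom, rop and lacI are also annotated as fragments; these are backbone leftovers rather than functional genes.

The insert was placed at the EcoRV site within the lacZα region. The feature table is consistent with this: it shows only a partial lacZα fragment, separated by an unannotated gap from the lac promoter, lac operator and CAP binding site, and that gap is presumably where the fungal sequence sits. The insert itself has no annotation, so its coding content, any tags and the Golden Gate restriction sites and overhangs flanking it are not described in the record. lacZ is listed as a marker, reflecting the blue/white screening capacity of the parent vector, and M13 forward and reverse primer sites flank the cloning region for sequence verification.

The plasmid belongs to a clone collection of M. oryzae effectors that share sequence and structural similarity across host-specific lineages. As a Level 0 part, it is meant to donate its insert into higher-level Golden Gate assemblies, where promoters, tags and terminators would be supplied, rather than to express the insert directly.
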