Addgene plasmid #121257: pUC57-Kan_BR32_00133701
Purpose: Level 0 Golden-Gate compatible vector
Depositing lab: Sophien Kamoun. Depositing organization: Sainsbury Laboratory, Norwich. Publication: A Clone Resource of Magnaporthe oryzae Effectors That Share Sequence and Structural Similarities Across Host-Specific Lineages. Petit-Houdenot Y, Langner T, Harant A, Win J, Kamoun S. Mol Plant Microbe Interact. 2020 Aug;33(8):1032-1035. doi: 10.1094/MPMI-03-20-0052-A. Epub 2020 Jun 22. PubMed 32460610.
Backbone
  Vector backbone: pUC57-Kan
  Backbone size w/o insert (bp): 2626
  Vector type: Golden Gate
  Selectable markers: lacZ
Growth in bacteria
  Bacterial resistance: Kanamycin, 50 μg/mL
  Growth temperature: 37°C
  Growth strain: DH5alpha
  Copy number: High Copy
Gene/Insert
  Gene/Insert name: BR32_00133701
  Mutation: Magnaporthe oryzae
  Cloning method: Restriction Enzyme; 5′ cloning site EcoRV (unknown if destroyed); 3′ cloning site EcoRV (unknown if destroyed)
  Sequencing primers: 5′ M13Fw; 3′ M13Rv
Terms and licenses: Academic/Nonprofit Terms; Industry Terms: Not Available to Industry
How to cite: pUC57-Kan_BR32_00133701 was a gift from Sophien Kamoun (Addgene plasmid # 121257 ; http://n2t.net/addgene:121257 ; RRID:Addgene_121257)
