>Addgene plasmid #121257 | pUC57-Kan_BR32_00133701 | depositor partial sequence | sequence record 230766 | BR32_00133701
TTGGTCTCTAATGGGTCCAAGATATATTCCACATCCAGAATGTGAAGTTACTATTATGAAACCAGGTACT
CCATCTCCAAGATCTCCATATACTTTGCCAGAAGAATATGAAAGAGGTTATGGTCCAGGTGATTCTAAAA
CTAAAATTAAAGTTGGTAAATTTTTTTGTGTTGCTGATTCTCATTGTACTCCAAATTGTGGTAGATTGCC
AAATGAAAATTGGTATGCTGATGGTGCTGAAGCTCCAAGATGTGAAGATGGTTTGGCTTCTATTTATAAT
TGAGCTTAGAGACCAA
