>Addgene plasmid #121257 | pUC57-Kan_BR32_00133701 | depositor partial sequence | sequence record 230767 | empty_vector
TCGCGCGTTTCGGTGATGACGGTGAAAACCTCTGACACATGCAGCTCCCGGAGACGGTCACAGCTTGTCT
GTAAGCGGATGCCGGGAGCAGACAAGCCCGTCAGGGCGCGTCAGCGGGTGTTGGCGGGTGTCGGGGCTGG
CTTAACTATGCGGCATCAGAGCAGATTGTACTGAGAGTGCACCATATGCGGTGTGAAATACCGCACAGAT
GCGTAAGGAGAAAATACCGCATCAGGCGCCATTCGCCATTCAGGCTGCGCAACTGTTGGGAAGGGCGATC
GGTGCGGGCCTCTTCGCTATTACGCCAGCTGGCGAAAGGGGGATGTGCTGCAAGGCGATTAAGTTGGGTA
ACGCCAGGGTTTTCCCAGTCACGACGTTGTAAAACGACGGCCAGTGAATTGACGCGTATTGGGATATCCC
AATGGCGCGCCGAGCTTGGCTCGAGCATGGTCATAGCTGTTTCCTGTGTGAAATTGTTATCCGCTCACAA
TTCCACACAACATACGAGCCGGAAGCATAAAGTGTAAAGCCTGGGGTGCCTAATGAGTGAGCTAACTCAC
ATTAATTGCGTTGCGCTCACTGCCCGCTTTCCAGTCGGGAAACCTGTCGTGCCAGCTGCATTAATGAATC
GGCCAACGCGCGGGGAGAGGCGGTTTGCGTATTGGGCGCTCTTCCGCTTCCTCGCTCACTGACTCGCTGC
GCTCGGTCGTTCGGCTGCGGCGAGCGGTATCAGCTCACTCAAAGGCGGTAATACGGTTATCCACAGAATC
AGGGGATAACGCAGGAAAGAACATGTGAGCAAAAGGCCAGCAAAAGGCCAGGAACCGTAAAAAGGCCGCG
TTGCTGGCGTTTTTCCATAGGCTCCGCCCCCCTGACGAGCATCACAAAAATCGACGCTCAAGTCAGAGGT
GGCGAAACCCGACAGGACTATAAAGATACCAGGCGTTTCCCCCTGGAAGCTCCCTCGTGCGCTCTCCTGT
TCCGACCCTGCCGCTTACCGGATACCTGTCCGCCTTTCTCCCTTCGGGAAGCGTGGCGCTTTCTCATAGC
TCACGCTGTAGGTATCTCAGTTCGGTGTAGGTCGTTCGCTCCAAGCTGGGCTGTGTGCACGAACCCCCCG
TTCAGCCCGACCGCTGCGCCTTATCCGGTAACTATCGTCTTGAGTCCAACCCGGTAAGACACGACTTATC
GCCACTGGCAGCAGCCACTGGTAACAGGATTAGCAGAGCGAGGTATGTAGGCGGTGCTACAGAGTTCTTG
AAGTGGTGGCCTAACTACGGCTACACTAGAAGAACAGTATTTGGTATCTGCGCTCTGCTGAAGCCAGTTA
CCTTCGGAAAAAGAGTTGGTAGCTCTTGATCCGGCAAACAAACCACCGCTGGTAGCGGTGGTTTTTTTGT
TTGCAAGCAGCAGATTACGCGCAGAAAAAAAGGATCTCAAGAAGATCCTTTGATCTTTTCTACGGGGTCT
GACGCTCAGTGGAACGAAAACTCACGTTAAGGGATTTTGGTCATGAGATTATCAAAAAGGATCTTCACCT
AGATCCTTTTAAATTAAAAATGAAGTTTTAAATCAATCTAAAGTATATATGAGTAAACTTGGTCTGACAG
TTAGAAAAACTCATCGAGCATCAAATGAAACTGCAATTTATTCATATCAGGATTATCAATACCATATTTT
TGAAAAAGCCGTTTCTGTAATGAAGGAGAAAACTCACCGAGGCAGTTCCATAGGATGGCAAGATCCTGGT
ATCGGTCTGCGATTCCGACTCGTCCAACATCAATACAACCTATTAATTTCCCCTCGTCAAAAATAAGGTT
ATCAAGTGAGAAATCACCATGAGTGACGACTGAATCCGGTGAGAATGGCAAAAGTTTATGCATTTCTTTC
CAGACTTGTTCAACAGGCCAGCCATTACGCTCGTCATCAAAATCACTCGCATCAACCAAACCGTTATTCA
TTCGTGATTGCGCCTGAGCGAGACGAAATACGCGATCGCTGTTAAAAGGACAATTACAAACAGGAATCGA
ATGCAACCGGCGCAGGAACACTGCCAGCGCATCAACAATATTTTCACCTGAATCAGGATATTCTTCTAAT
ACCTGGAATGCTGTTTTCCCAGGGATCGCAGTGGTGAGTAACCATGCATCATCAGGAGTACGGATAAAAT
GCTTGATGGTCGGAAGAGGCATAAATTCCGTCAGCCAGTTTAGTCTGACCATCTCATCTGTAACATCATT
GGCAACGCTACCTTTGCCATGTTTCAGAAACAACTCTGGCGCATCGGGCTTCCCATACAATCGATAGATT
GTCGCACCTGATTGCCCGACATTATCGCGAGCCCATTTATACCCATATAAATCAGCATCCATGTTGGAAT
TTAATCGCGGCCTAGAGCAAGACGTTTCCCGTTGAATATGGCTCATACTCTTCCTTTTTCAATATTATTG
AAGCATTTATCAGGGTTATTGTCTCATGAGCGGATACATATTTGAATGTATTTAGAAAAATAAACAAATA
GGGGTTCCGCGCACATTTCCCCGAAAAGTGCCACCTGACGTCTAAGAAACCATTATTATCATGACATTAA
CCTATAAAAATAGGCGTATCACGAGGCCCTTTCGTC
