>Addgene plasmid #121257 | pUC57-Kan_BR32_00133701 | addgene partial sequence | sequence record 237929 | M13-F20 5'-TGTAAAACGACGGCCAGT-3'
TTGGTCTCTAATGGGTCCAAGATATATTCCACATCCAGAATGTGAAGTTACTATTATGAAACCAGGTACT
CCATCTCCAAGATCTCCATATACTTTGCCAGAAGAATATGAAAGAGGTTATGGTCCAGGTGATTCTAAAA
CTAAAATTAAAGTTGGTAAATTTTTTTGTGTTGCTGATTCTCATTGTACTCCAAATTGTGGTAGATTGCC
AAATGAAAATTGGTATGCTGATGGTGCTGAAGCTCCAAGATGTGAAGATGGTTTGGCTTCTATTTATAAT
TGAGCTTAGAGACCAAGTTCCATCCCAATGGCGCGCCGAGCTTGGCTCGAGCATGGTCATAGCTGTTTCC
TGTGTGAAATTGTTATCCGCTCACAATTCCACACAACATACGAGCCGGAAGCATAAAGTGTAAAGCCTGG
GGTGCCTAATGAGTGAGCTAACTCACATTAATTGCGTTGCGCTCACTGCCCGCTTTCCAGTCGGGAAACC
TGTCGTGCCAGCTGCATTAATGAATCGGCCAACGCGCGGGGAGAGGCGGTTTGCGTATTGGGCGCTCTTC
CGCTTCCTCGCTCACTGACTCGCTGCGCTCGGTCGTTCGGCTGCGGCGAGCGGTATCAGCTCACTCAAAG
GCGGTAATACGGTTATCCACAGAATCAGGGGATAACGCAGGAAAGAACATGTGAGCAAAAGGCCAGCAAA
AGGCCAGGAACCGTAAAAAGGCCGCGTTGCTGGCGTTTTTCCATAGGCTCCGCCCCCCTGACGAGCATCA
CAAAAATCGACGCTCAAGTCAGAGGTGGCGAAACCCGACAGGACTATAAAGATACCAGGCGTTTCCCCCT
GGAAGCTCCCTCGTG
